>Addgene plasmid #61458 | pEX-PK-hLC3 | addgene full sequence | sequence record 323903 | Addgene NGS Result
GTGCGGCGACGATAGTCATGCCCCGCGCCCACCGGAAGGAGCTGACTGGGTTGAAGGCTCTCAAGGGCAT
CGGTCGACAGCATCTAGTTCGAACACACAAAAAACCAACACACAGATGTAATGAAAATAAAGATATTTTA
TTGCGGCCATGACCGGTTCTAGATCATTAGGCGCCAGGTTTTCGTGTCATACACCAGGTCCTAGGTCCCT
CGGGCACCTCGACATCGGCGGTCACGGTGAAGCCCAGGCGCTCGTAGAATGGAAGGTTTCTTGGTGCGCT
TGTTTCGAGAAAGGCGGGCACACCGGCGCGTTCGGCGGCCTCTACGCCGGGCAACACGACGGCGCTGCCC
AAGCCCTTGCCCTGGTGGTCGGGGCTCACTCCTACAGTGGCCAGAAACCAGGCAGGCTCCTTGGGACGAT
GGGGGGCAAGCAGGCCCTCCATTTGCTGCTGGGCGGCCAGGCGGCTGCCGCTCAGCTCGGCCATTCGGGG
GCCGATCTCGGCGAACACGGCGCCGGCCTCAACGCTCTCGGGGGTAGTCCACACGGCCACGGCCGCGCCG
TCGTCGGCTACCCACACCTTGCCGATGTCCAGCCCGACGCGGGTCAGGAACAGCTCCTGCAACTCTGTCA
CACGCTCGATGTGCCGGTCGGGGTCCACGGTGTGCCGGGTAGCGGGGTAGTCGGCGAAAGCGGCGGCCAG
AGTGCGGACGGCGCGGGGCACATCATCGCGAGTGGCCAGGCGCACGGTAGGCTTGTACTCGGTCATGGTG
GCGCTAGTGTCAGAAGAATCGAGCTTTTTGCAAAAGCCTAGGCCTCCAAAAAAGCCTCCTCACTACTTCT
GGAATAGCTCAGAGGCAGAGGCGGCCTCGGCCTCTGCATAAATAAAAAAAATTAGTCAGCCATGGGGCGG
AGAATGGGCGGAACTGGGCGGAGTTAGGGGCGGGATGGGCGGAGTTAGGGGCGGGACTATGGTTGCTGAC
TAATTGAGATGCATGCTTTGCATACTTCTGCCTGCTGGGGAGCCTGGGGACTTTCCACACCTGGTTGCTG
ACTAATTGAGATGCATGCTTTGCATACTTCTGCCTGCTGGGGAGCCTGGGGACTTTCCACACCCTAACTG
ACACACATTCCACAGCTGGTTCTTTCCGCCTCAGAAGGTAGCTAACCAAGTTCCTCTTTCAGAGGTTATT
TCAGGCCATGGTGCTGCGCAGATCAGCGGAAGAGCGCCCAATACGCAAACGGATCCGTCGACATTGATTA
TTGACTAGTTATTAATAGTAATCAATTACGGGGTCATTAGTTCATAGCCCATATATGGAGTTCCGCGTTA
CATAACTTACGGTAAATGGCCCGCCTGGCTGACCGCCCAACGACCCCCGCCCATTGACGTCAATAATGAC
GTATGTTCCCATAGTAACGCCAATAGGGACTTTCCATTGACGTCAATGGGTGGAGTATTTACGGTAAACT
GCCCACTTGGCAGTACATCAAGTGTATCATATGCCAAGTACGCCCCCTATTGACGTCAATGACGGTAAAT
GGCCCGCCTGGCATTATGCCCAGTACATGACCTTATGGGACTTTCCTACTTGGCAGTACATCTACGTATT
AGTCATCGCTATTACCATGGTCGAGGTGAGCCCCACGTTCTGCTTCACTCTCCCCATCTCCCCCCCCTCC
CCACCCCCAATTTTGTATTTATTTATTTTTTAATTATTTTGTGCAGCGATGGGGGCGGGGSGAGGCGGAG
AGGTGCGGCGGCAGCCAATCAGAGCGGCGCGCTCCGAAAGTTTCCTTTTATGGCGAGGCGGCGGCGGCGG
CGGCCCTATAAAAAGCGAAGCGCGCGGCGGGCGGGAGTCGCTGCGCGCTGCCTTCGCCCCGTGCCCCGCT
CCGCCGCCGCCTCGCGCCGCCCGCCCCGGCTCTGACTGACCGCGTTACTCCCACAGGTGAGCGGGCGGGA
CGGCCCTTCTCCTCCGGGCTGTAATTAGCGCTTGGTTTAATGACGGCTTGTTTCTTTTCTGTGGCTGCGT
GAAAGCCTTGAGGGGCTCCGGGAGGGCCCTTTGTGCGGGGGGAGCGGCTCGGGGGGTGCGTGCGTGTGTG
TGTGCGTGGGGAGCGCCGCGTGCGGCTCCGCGCTGCCCGGCGGCTGTGAGCGCTGCGGGCGCGGCGCGGG
GCTTTGTGCGCTCCGCAGTGTGCGCGAGGGGAGCGCGGCCGGGGGCGGTGCCCCGCGGTGCGGGGGGGGC
TGCGAGGGGAACAAAGGCTGCGTGCGGGGTGTGTGCGTGGGGGGGTGAGCAGGGGGTGTGGGCGCGTCGG
TCGGGCTGCAACCCCCCCTGCACCCCCCTCCCCGAGTTGCTGAGCACGGCCCGGCTTCGGGTGCGGGGCT
CCGTACGGGGCGTGGCGCGGGGCTCGCCGTGCCGGGCGGGGGGTGGCGGCAGGTGGGGGTGCCGGGCGGG
GCGGGGCCGCCTCGGGCCGGGGAGGGCTCGGGGGAGGGGCGCGGCGGCCCCCGGAGCGCCGGCGGCTGTC
GAGGCGCGGCGAGCCGCAGCCATTGCCTTTTATGGTAATCGTGCGAGAGGGCGCAGGGACTTCCTTTGTC
CCAAATCTGTGCGGAGCCGAAATCTGGGAGGCGCCGCCGCACCCCCTCTAGCGGGCGCGGGGCGAAGCGG
TGCGGCGCCGGCAGGAAGGAAATGGGCGGGGAGGGCCTTCGTGCGTCGCCGCGCCGCCGTCCCCTTCTCC
CTCTCCAGCCTCGGGGCTGTCCGCGGGGGGACGGCTGCCTTCGGGGGGGACGGGGCAGGGCGGGGTTCGG
CTTCTGGCGTGTGACCGGCGGCTCTAGAGCCTCTGCTAACCATGTTCATGCCTTCTTCTTTTTCCTACAG
CTCCTGGGCAACGTGCTGGTTATTGTGCTGTCTCATCATTTTGGCAAAGAATTCTTAAGGGTACCGATAT
CGCTAGCGCCACCATGAGTAAAGGAGAAGAACTTTTCACTGGAGTTGTCCCAATTCTTGTTGAATTAGAT
GGTGATGTTAATGGGCACAAATTTTCTGTCAGTGGAGAGGGTGAAGGTGATGCAACATACGGAAAACTTA
CCCTTAAATTTATTTGCACTACTGGAAAACTACCTGTTCCATGGCCAACACTTGTCACTACGTTAACTTA
TGGTGTTCAATGCTTTTCAAGATACCCAGATCATATGAAACGGCATGACTTTTTCAAGAGTGCCATGCCC
GAAGGTTACGTACAGGAAAGAACTATATTTTTCAAAGATGACGGGAACTACAAGACACGTGCTGAAGTCA
AGTTTGAAGGTGATACCCTTGTTAATAGAATCGAGTTAAAAGGTATTGATTTTAAAGAAGATGGAAACAT
TCTTGGACACAAATTGGAATACAACTATAACGATCACCAGGTGTACATCATGGCAGACAAACAAAAGAAT
GGAATCAAAGCTAACTTCAAAATTAGACACAACATTGAAGATGGAGGCGTTCAACTAGCAGACCATTATC
AACAAAATACTCCAATTGGCGATGGGCCCGTCCTTTTACCAGACAACCATTACCTGTTTACAACTTCTAC
TCTTTCGAAAGATCCCAACGAAAAGAGAGACCACATGGTCCTTCTTGAGTTTGTAACAGCTGCTGGGATT
ACACATGGCATGGATGAACTATACAAAGGTGGAGGAGGTAGATCCATGGTGAGCGAGCTGATTAAGGAGA
ACATGCACATGAAGCTGTACATGGAGGGCACCGTGAACAACCACCACTTCAAGTGCACATCCGAGGGCGA
AGGCAAGCCCTACGAGGGCACCCAGACCATGAGAATCAAGGCGGTCGAGGGCGGCCCTCTCCCCTTCGCC
TTCGACATCCTGGCTACCAGCTTCATGTACGGCAGCAAAACCTTCATCAACCACACCCAGGGCATCCCCG
ACTTCTTTAAGCAGTCCTTCCCCGAGGGCTTCACATGGGAGAGAGTCACCACATACGAAGACGGGGGCGT
GCTGACCGCTACCCAGGACACCAGCCTCCAGGACGGCTGCCTCATCTACAACGTCAAGATCAGAGGGGTG
AACTTCCCATCCAACGGCCCTGTGATGCAGAAGAAAACACTCGGCTGGGAGGCCTCCACCGAGACCCTGT
ACCCCGCTGACGGCGGCCTGGAAGGCAGAGCCGACATGGCCCTGAAGCTCGTGGGCGGGGGCCACCTGAT
CTGCAACTTGAAGACCACATACAGATCCAAGAAACCCGCTAAGAACCTCAAGATGCCCGGCGTCTACTAT
GTGGACAGAAGACTGGAAAGAATCAAGGAGGCCGACAAAGAGACCTACGTCGAGCAGCACGAGGTGGCTG
TGGCCAGATACTGCGACCTCCCTAGCAAACTGGGGCACAGAGGTGGAGGAGGTTCCGGACTCAGATCTAT
GCCGTCGGAGAAGACCTTCAAGCAGCGCCGCACCTTCGAACAAAGAGTAGAAGATGTCCGACTTATTCGA
GAGCAGCATCCAACCAAAATCCCGGTGATAATAGAACGATACAAGGGTGAGAAGCAGCTTCCTGTTCTGG
ATAAAACAAAGTTCCTTGTACCTGACCATGTCAACATGAGTGAGCTCATCAAGATAATTAGAAGGCGCTT
ACAGCTCAATGCTAATCAGGCCTTCTTCCTGTTGGTGAACGGACACAGCATGGTCAGCGTCTCCACACCA
ATCTCAGAGGTGTATGAGAGTGAGAAAGATGAAGATGGATTCCTGTACATGGTCTACGCCTCCCAGGAGA
CGTTCGGGATGAAATTGTCAGTGTAAGTCGAGCCCGGGAGCTCAATTCACTCCTCAGGTGCAGGCTGCCT
ATCAGAAGGTGGTGGCTGGTGTGGCCAATGCCCTGGCTCACAAATACCACTGAGATCTTTTTCCCTCTGC
CAAAAATTATGGGGACATCATGAAGCCCCTTGAGCATCTGACTTCTGGCTAATAAAGGAAATTTATTTTC
ATTGCAATAGTGTGTTGGAATTTTTTGTGTCTCTCACTCGGAAGGACATATGGGAGGGCAAATCATTTAA
AACATCAGAATGAGTATTTGGTTTAGAGTTTGGCAACATATGCCCATATGCTGGCTGCCATGAACAAAGG
TTGGCTATAAAGAGGTCATCAGTATATGAAACAGCCCCCTGCTGTCCATTCCTTATTCCATAGAAAAGCC
TTGACTTGAGGTTAGATTTTTTTTATATTTTGTTTTGTGTTATTTTTTTCTTTAACATCCCTAAAATTTT
CCTTACATGTTTTACTAGCCAGATTTTTCCTCCTCTCCTGACTACTCCCAGTCATAGCTGTCCCTCTTCT
CTTATGGAGATCCCTCGACCTGCAGCCCAAGCTTGGCCGCCGAGGCCATGTTCTGGCACCTGCACTTGCA
CTGGGGACAGCCTATTTTGCTAGTTTGTTTTGTTTCGTTTTGTTTTGATGGAGAGCGTATGTTAGTACTA
TCGATTCACACAAAAAACCAACACACAGATGTAATGAAAATAAAGATATTTTATTGCGGCCTGTCCAATA
CCTCCCGTACCTTAATATTACTTACTTATCCTTGAGAGACGTACTAGTAACCCTGATAAATGCTTCAATA
ATATTGAAAAAGGACGAGTATGAGCATCCAACATTTTCGTGTCGCACTCATTCCCTTCTTTGCGGCATTT
TGCTTGCCTGTTTTTGCACACCCCGAAACGCTGGTGAAAGTAAAAGATGCTGAAGATCAACTGGGTGCAA
GAGTGGGCTATATCGAACTGGATCTCAATAGCGGCAAGATCCTTGAGTCTTTCCGCCCCGAAGAACGATT
CCCGATGATGAGCACTTTCAAAGTACTGCTATGTGGCGCGGTGTTGTCCCGTATAGACGCCGGGCAAGAG
CAGCTTGGTCGCCGTATACACTACTCACAAAACGACTTGGTTGAGTACTCGCCGGTCACGGAAAAGCATC
TTACGGATGGCATGACGGTAAGAGAATTGTGTAGTGCTGCCATTACCATGAGCGACAACACCGCGGCCAA
CTTACTTCTGACAACGATCGGAGGCCCTAAGGAGCTGACTGCATTTCTTCATAATATGGGTGATCATGTG
ACCCGGCTTGACCGCTGGGAACCAGAGTTGAACGAAGCCATACCGAACGACGAGCGTGATACCACGATGC
CAGTAGCAATGGCCACAACTCTTCGGAAACTACTCACTGGCGAACTTCTTACTCTAGCATCACGACAGCA
GCTCATAGACTGGATGGAGGCGGACAAAGTAGCAGGACCACTTCTTCGCTCGGCCCTCCCTGCTGGCTGG
TTCATTGCTGACAAATCGGGGGCCGGTGAACGCGGCTCTCGCGGCATCATTGCTGCGCTGGGGCCTGATG
GTAAGCCCTCACGAATCGTAGTGATCTACACGACGGGGAGTCAGGCCACTATGGACGAACGAAATAGGCA
GATCGCTGAGATCGGTGCCTCACTGATCAAGCACTGGTAACCACTGCAGTGGTTTAGCATTTGCGGCCGC
TGTCAGACCAAGTTTACTCATATATACTTTAGATTGATTTAAAACTTCATTTTTAATTTAAAAGGATCTA
GGTGAAGATCCTTTTTGATAATCTCATGACCAAAATCCCTTAACGTGAGTTTTCGTTCCACTGAGCGTCA
GACCCCGTAGAAAAGATCAAAGGATCTTCTTGAGATCCTTTTTTTCTGCGCGTAATCTGCTGCTTGCAAA
CAAAAAAACCACCGCTACCAGCGGTGGTTTGTTTGCCGGATCAAGAGCTACCAACTCTTTTTCCGAAGGT
AACTGGCTTCAGCAGAGCGCAGATACCAAATACTGTTCTTCTAGTGTAGCCGTAGTTAGGCCACCACTTC
AAGAACTCTGTAGCACCGCCTACATACCTCGCTCTGCTAATCCTGTTACCAGTGGCTGCTGCCAGTGGCG
ATAAGTCGTGTCTTACCGGGTTGGACTCAAGACGATAGTTACCGGATAAGGCGCAGCGGTCGGGCTGAAC
GGGGGGTTCGTGCACACAGCCCAGCTTGGAGCGAACGACCTACACCGAACTGAGATACCTACAGCGTGAG
CTATGAGAAAGCGCCACGCTTCCCGAAGGGAGAAAGGCGGACAGGTATCCGGTAAGCGGCAGGGTCGGAA
CAGGAGAGCGCACGAGGGAGCTTCCAGGGGGAAACGCCTGGTATCTTTATAGTCCTGTCGGGTTTCGCCA
CCTCTGACTTGAGCGTCGATTTTTGTGATGCTCGTCAGGGGGGCGGAGCCTATGGAAAAACGCCAGCAAC
GCGGCCTTTTTACGGTTCCTGGCCTTTTGCTGGCCTTTTGCTCACATGTTCTTTCCTGCGTTATCCCCTG
ATTCTGTGGATAACCGTATTACCGCCTTTGAGTGAGCTGATACCGCTCGCCGCAGCCGAACGACCGAGCG
CAGCGAGTCAGTGAGCGAGGAAGCGGAAGAGCGCTGCCGGCACCTGTCCTACGAGTTGCATGATAAAGAA
GACAGTCATAA
Features (pLannotate 1.2.2; 19 found; start..end, strand, type, name):
     94..142     -  polyA_signal   poly(A) signal: synthetic polyadenylation signal
    167..766     -  CDS            PuroR: puromycin N-acetyltransferase confers resistance to puromycin
    797..1154    -  promoter       SV40 promoter: SV40 enhancer and early promoter
   1250..1629    +  enhancer       CMV enhancer: human cytomegalovirus immediate early enhancer
   1631..1740    +  promoter       chicken β-actin promoter (fragment): contains a 21-bp deletion relative to the standard chicken β-actin promoter
   1732..1853    +  promoter       chicken β-actin promoter (fragment): contains a 21-bp deletion relative to the standard chicken β-actin promoter
   1854..2870    +  intron         chimeric intron: chimera between introns from chicken β-actin and rabbit β-globin
   2868..2924    +  CDS            HBB (fragment): HBB_LEPEU - Experimental evidence at protein level: Swiss-Prot protein existence level 1. Involved in oxygen transport from the lung to the various peripheral tissues. From Lepus europaeus (European hare).
   2954..3667    +  CDS            superecliptic pHluorin: pH-sensitive mutant of green fluorescent protein (Ng et al., 2002) excited strongly by blue light at neutral pH but minimally fluorescent at acidic pH
   3686..4381    +  CDS            mKate2: mKate2 is a basic (constitutively fluorescent) red fluorescent protein published in 2009, derived from Entacmaea quadricolor. It is reported to be a rapidly-maturing monomer with moderate acid sensitivity.
   4409..4783    +  CDS            MAP1LC3B: MLP3B_HUMAN - Also known as MAP1ALC3. Experimental evidence at protein level: Swiss-Prot protein existence level 1. Ubiquitin-like modifier involved in formation of autophagosomal vacuoles (autophagosomes). Plays a role in mitophagy which contributes to regulate mitochondrial quantity and quality by eliminating the mitochondria to a basal level to fulfill cellular energy requirements and preventing excess ROS production (PubMed:28017329). While LC3s are involved in elongation of the phagophore membrane, the GABARAP/GATE-16 subfamily is essential for a later stage in autophagosome maturation. P
   4797..4880    +  CDS            HBB (fragment): HBB_PONPY - Experimental evidence at transcript level: Swiss-Prot protein existence level 2. Involved in oxygen transport from the lung to the various peripheral tissues. From Pongo pygmaeus (Bornean orangutan).
   4951..5006    +  polyA_signal   β-globin poly(A) signal: rabbit β-globin polyadenylation signal (Gil and Proudfoot, 1987)
   5368..5453    -  misc_feature   pause site (fragment): RNA polymerase II transcriptional pause signal from the human α2 globin gene
   5467..5515    -  polyA_signal   poly(A) signal: synthetic polyadenylation signal
   5578..5619    +  promoter       AmpR promoter (fragment): bla
   5620..6480    +  CDS            AmpR: β-lactamase confers resistance to ampicillin, carbenicillin, and related antibiotics
   6680..7268    +  rep_origin     ori: high-copy-number ColE1/pMB1/pBR322/pUC origin of replication
   7448..78      -  CDS            TcR (fragment) (across the origin): tetracycline efflux protein; tet; confers resistance to tetracycline
