[The description below was written by a language model from this plasmid's Addgene catalogue record and pLannotate feature annotations shown in this document.]
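Description:
pEX-PK-hLC3 is a mammalian expression plasmid built on a pCXN2/pCAGGS-type backbone and designed to monitor autophagy with a tandem fluorescent LC3 reporter. In bacteria it is maintained through a high-copy ColE1/pUC-type origin and an ampicillin resistance gene (β-lactamase). A short tetracycline-resistance fragment is also annotated, apparently a non-functional remnant. For selection in mammalian cells, an SV40 enhancer/early promoter drives puromycin N-acetyltransferase followed by a synthetic poly(A) signal, in the opposite orientation to the main expression unit. The catalogue lists a total size of about 9 kb, whereas the sequenced record behind the feature table is about 7.5 kb, so the listed sizes appear to be approximate.

The payload is expressed from the CAG promoter, annotated here as the CMV immediate-early enhancer, the chicken β-actin promoter and a chimeric β-actin/β-globin intron. Transcription is terminated by the rabbit β-globin poly(A) signal. The small HBB fragments flanking the insert are probably residual globin exon sequence from the pCAGGS cassette rather than intended coding parts. The open reading frames are arranged as superecliptic pHluorin, then mKate2, then human MAP1LC3B, giving an N-terminally double-tagged LC3. The catalogue also lists fission yeast as an insert species, but no annotated feature accounts for this.

LC3 is incorporated into forming autophagosomes. pHluorin fluoresces green at neutral pH but is nearly dark in acidic conditions, while the red mKate2 is less acid-sensitive. Structures carrying both green and red signal therefore indicate neutral autophagosomes. Red-only puncta indicate acidified compartments after fusion with lysosomes, which allows autophagic flux to be followed in transfected or puromycin-selected mammalian cells.
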