Addgene plasmid #61458: pEX-PK-hLC3
Purpose: Express pHluorin-mKate2-hLC3 (PK-hLC3) in mammalian cells for monitoring autophagy
Depositing lab: Isei Tanida. Depositing organization: Japan Institute for Health Security. Publication: A Super-Ecliptic, pHluorin-mKate2, Tandem Fluorescent Protein-Tagged Human LC3 for the Monitoring of Mammalian Autophagy. Tanida I, Ueno T, Uchiyama Y. PLoS One. 2014 Oct 23;9(10):e110600. doi: 10.1371/journal.pone.0110600. eCollection 2014. PubMed 25340751.
Backbone
  Vector backbone: pCXN2/ pCAGGS
  Backbone size w/o insert (bp): 7000
  Total vector size (bp): 9000
  Vector type: Mammalian Expression
  Selectable markers: Puromycin
Growth in bacteria
  Bacterial resistance: Ampicillin, 100 μg/mL
  Growth temperature: 37°C
  Growth strain: XL10 Gold
  Copy number: High Copy
Gene/Insert
  Gene/Insert name: PK-hLC3 (alt name: pHluorin-mKate2-hLC3)
  Species: H. sapiens (human), S. pombe (fission yeast)
  Entrez Gene: MAP1LC3B (a.k.a. ATG8F, LC3B, MAP1A/1BLC3, MAP1LC3B-a)
  Promoter: CAG
  Cloning method: Restriction Enzyme; 5′ cloning site NheI (not destroyed); 3′ cloning site SalI (destroyed during cloning)
  Sequencing primers: 5′ GGCTTCTGGCGTGTGACC; 3′ AGCCACCACCTTCTGATAG
Terms and licenses: Academic/Nonprofit Terms; Industry Terms: Not Available to Industry
Depositor comments: We thank Dr. James Edward Rothman for providing respective pHluorin.
How to cite: pEX-PK-hLC3 was a gift from Isei Tanida (Addgene plasmid # 61458 ; http://n2t.net/addgene:61458 ; RRID:Addgene_61458)
