>Addgene plasmid #61458 | pEX-PK-hLC3 | depositor partial sequence | sequence record 100028 | pHluorin-mKate2-hLC3
ATGAGTAAAGGAGAAGAACTTTTCACTGGAGTTGTCCCAATTCTTGTTGAATTAGATGGTGATGTTAATG
GGCACAAATTTTCTGTCAGTGGAGAGGGTGAAGGTGATGCAACATACGGAAAACTTACCCTTAAATTTAT
TTGCACTACTGGAAAACTACCTGTTCCATGGCCAACACTTGTCACTACGTTAACTTATGGTGTTCAATGC
TTTTCAAGATACCCAGATCATATGAAACGGCATGACTTTTTCAAGAGTGCCATGCCCGAAGGTTACGTAC
AGGAAAGAACTATATTTTTCAAAGATGACGGGAACTACAAGACACGTGCTGAAGTCAAGTTTGAAGGTGA
TACCCTTGTTAATAGAATCGAGTTAAAAGGTATTGATTTTAAAGAAGATGGAAACATTCTTGGACACAAA
TTGGAATACAACTATAACGATCACCAGGTGTACATCATGGCAGACAAACAAAAGAATGGAATCAAAGCTA
ACTTCAAAATTAGACACAACATTGAAGATGGAGGCGTTCAACTAGCAGACCATTATCAACAAAATACTCC
AATTGGCGATGGGCCCGTCCTTTTACCAGACAACCATTACCTGTTTACAACTTCTACTCTTTCGAAAGAT
CCCAACGAAAAGAGAGACCACATGGTCCTTCTTGAGTTTGTAACAGCTGCTGGGATTACACATGGCATGG
ATGAACTATACAAAGGTGGAGGAGGTAGATCCATGGTGAGCGAGCTGATTAAGGAGAACATGCACATGAA
GCTGTACATGGAGGGCACCGTGAACAACCACCACTTCAAGTGCACATCCGAGGGCGAAGGCAAGCCCTAC
GAGGGCACCCAGACCATGAGAATCAAGGCGGTCGAGGGCGGCCCTCTCCCCTTCGCCTTCGACATCCTGG
CTACCAGCTTCATGTACGGCAGCAAAACCTTCATCAACCACACCCAGGGCATCCCCGACTTCTTTAAGCA
GTCCTTCCCCGAGGGCTTCACATGGGAGAGAGTCACCACATACGAAGACGGGGGCGTGCTGACCGCTACC
CAGGACACCAGCCTCCAGGACGGCTGCCTCATCTACAACGTCAAGATCAGAGGGGTGAACTTCCCATCCA
ACGGCCCTGTGATGCAGAAGAAAACACTCGGCTGGGAGGCCTCCACCGAGACCCTGTACCCCGCTGACGG
CGGCCTGGAAGGCAGAGCCGACATGGCCCTGAAGCTCGTGGGCGGGGGCCACCTGATCTGCAACTTGAAG
ACCACATACAGATCCAAGAAACCCGCTAAGAACCTCAAGATGCCCGGCGTCTACTATGTGGACAGAAGAC
TGGAAAGAATCAAGGAGGCCGACAAAGAGACCTACGTCGAGCAGCACGAGGTGGCTGTGGCCAGATACTG
CGACCTCCCTAGCAAACTGGGGCACAGAGGTGGAGGAGGTTCCGGACTCAGATCTATGCCGTCGGAGAAG
ACCTTCAAGCAGCGCCGCACCTTCGAACAAAGAGTAGAAGATGTCCGACTTATTCGAGAGCAGCATCCAA
CCAAAATCCCGGTGATAATAGAACGATACAAGGGTGAGAAGCAGCTTCCTGTTCTGGATAAAACAAAGTT
CCTTGTACCTGACCATGTCAACATGAGTGAGCTCATCAAGATAATTAGAAGGCGCTTACAGCTCAATGCT
AATCAGGCCTTCTTCCTGTTGGTGAACGGACACAGCATGGTCAGCGTCTCCACACCAATCTCAGAGGTGT
ATGAGAGTGAGAAAGATGAAGATGGATTCCTGTACATGGTCTACGCCTCCCAGGAGACGTTCGGGATGAA
ATTGTCAGTGTAA
