>Addgene plasmid #61458 | pEX-PK-hLC3 | addgene partial sequence | sequence record 101620 | pCAG-F 5'-GCAACGTGCTGGTTATTGTG-3'
GATATCGCTAGCGCCACCATGAGTAAAGGAGAAGAACTTTTCACTGGAGTTGTCCCAATTCTTGTTGAAT
TAGATGGTGATGTTAATGGGCACAAATTTTCTGTCAGTGGAGAGGGTGAAGGTGATGCAACATACGGAAA
ACTTACCCTTAAATTTATTTGCACTACTGGAAAACTACCTGTTCCATGGCCAACACTTGTCACTACGTTA
ACTTATGGTGTTCAATGCTTTTCAAGATACCCAGATCATATGAAACGGCATGACTTTTTCAAGAGTGCCA
TGCCCGAAGGTTACGTACAGGAAAGAACTATATTTTTCAAAGATGACGGGAACTACAAGACACGTGCTGA
AGTCAAGTTTGAAGGTGATACCCTTGTTAATAGAATCGAGTTAAAAGGTATTGATTTTAAAGAAGATGGA
AACATTCTTGGACACAAATTGGAATACAACTATAACGATCACCAGGTGTACATCATGGCAGACAAACAAA
AGAATGGAATCAAAGCTAACTTCAAAATTAGACACAACATTGAAGATGGAGGCGTTCAACTAGCAGACCA
TTATCAACAAAATACTCCAATTGGCGATGGGCCCGTCCTTTTACCAGACAACCATTACCTGTTTACAACT
TCTACTCTTTCGAAAGATCCCAACGAAAAGAGAGACCACATGGTCCTTCTTGAGTTTGTAACAGCTGCTG
GGATTACACATGGCATGGATGAACTATACAAAGGTGGAGGAGGTAGATCCATGGTGAGCGAGCTGATTAA
GGAGAACATGCACATGAAGCTGTACATGGAGGGCACCGTGAACAACCACCACTTCAAGTGCACATCCGA
