>Addgene plasmid #61458 | pEX-PK-hLC3 | addgene partial sequence | sequence record 101622 | GFP-F 5'-GGTCCTTCTTGAGTTTGTAAC-3'
GGTGGAGGAGGTAGATCCATGGTGAGCGAGCTGATTAAGGAGAACATGCACATGAAGCTGTACATGGAGG
GCACCGTGAACAACCACCACTTCAAGTGCACATCCGAGGGCGAAGGCAAGCCCTACGAGGGCACCCAGAC
CATGAGAATCAAGGCGGTCGAGGGCGGCCCTCTCCCCTTCGCCTTCGACATCCTGGCTACCAGCTTCATG
TACGGCAGCAAAACCTTCATCAACCACACCCAGGGCATCCCCGACTTCTTTAAGCAGTCCTTCCCCGAGG
GCTTCACATGGGAGAGAGTCACCACATACGAAGACGGGGGCGTGCTGACCGCTACCCAGGACACCAGCCT
CCAGGACGGCTGCCTCATCTACAACGTCAAGATCAGAGGGGTGAACTTCCCATCCAACGGCCCTGTGATG
CAGAAGAAAACACTCGGCTGGGAGGCCTCCACCGAGACCCTGTACCCCGCTGACGGCGGCCTGGAAGGCA
GAGCCGACATGGCCCTGAAGCTCGTGGGCGGGGGCCACCTGATCTGCAACTTGAAGACCACATACAGATC
CAAGAAACCCGCTAAGAACCTCAAGATGCCCGGCGTCTACTATGTGGACAGAAGACTGGAAAGAATCAAG
GAGGCCGACAAAGAGACCTACGTCGAGCAGCACGAGGTGGCTGTGGCCAGATACTGCGACCTCCCTAGCA
AACTGGGGCACAGAGGTGGAGGAGGTTCCGGACTCAGATCTATGCCGTCGGAGAAGACCTTCAAGCAGCG
CCGCACCTTCGAACAAAGAGTAGAAGATGTCCGACTTATTCGAGAGCAGCATCCAACCAAAATCCCGGTG
ATAATAGAACGATAC
