>Addgene plasmid #61458 | pEX-PK-hLC3 | addgene partial sequence | sequence record 162786 | Bglob-pA-R 5'-ttttggcagagggaaaaaga-3'
CGTGCTGACCGCTACCCAGGACACCAGCCTCCAGGACGGCTGCCTCATCTACAACGTCAAGATCAGAGGG
GTGAACTTCCCATCCAACGGCCCTGTGATGCAGAAGAAAACACTCGGCTGGGAGGCCTCCACCGAGACCC
TGTACCCCGCTGACGGCGGCCTGGAAGGCAGAGCCGACATGGCCCTGAAGCTCGTGGGCGGGGGCCACCT
GATCTGCAACTTGAAGACCACATACAGATCCAAGAAACCCGCTAAGAACCTCAAGATGCCCGGCGTCTAC
TATGTGGACAGAAGACTGGAAAGAATCAAGGAGGCCGACAAAGAGACCTACGTCGAGCAGCACGAGGTGG
CTGTGGCCAGATACTGCGACCTCCCTAGCAAACTGGGGCACAGAGGTGGAGGAGGTTCCGGACTCAGATC
TATGCCGTCGGAGAAGACCTTCAAGCAGCGCCGCACCTTCGAACAAAGAGTAGAAGATGTCCGACTTATT
CGAGAGCAGCATCCAACCAAAATCCCGGTGATAATAGAACGATACAAGGGTGAGAAGCAGCTTCCTGTTC
TGGATAAAACAAAGTTCCTTGTACCTGACCATGTCAACATGAGTGAGCTCATCAAGATAATTAGAAGGCG
CTTACAGCTCAATGCTAATCAGGCCTTCTTCCTGTTGGTGAACGGACACAGCATGGTCAGCGTCTCCACA
CCAATCTCAGAGGTGTATGAGAGTGAGAAAGATGAAGATGGATTCCTGTACATGGTCTACGCCTCCCAGG
AGACGTTCGGGATGAAATTGTCAGTGTAAGTCGAGCCCGGGAGCTCAATTCACTCCTCAGGTGCAGGCTG
CCTATCAGAAGGTGGTGGCT
